>Addgene plasmid #158717 | pNHEJ-recAmu-sacB | addgene full sequence | sequence record 321948 | Addgene NGS Result
GTTGTGTCTCAAAATCTCTGATGTTACATTGCACAAGATAAAAATATATCATCATGAACAATAAAACTGT
CTGCTTACATAAACAGTAATACAAGGGGTGTTATGAGCCATATTCAACGGGAAACGTCTTGCTCGAGGCC
GCGATTAAATTCCAACATGGATGCTGATTTATATGGGTATAAATGGGCTCGCGATAATGTCGGGCAATCA
GGTGCGACAATCTATCGCTTGTATGGGAAGCCCCATGCGCCAGAGTTGTTTCTGAAACATGGCAAAGGTA
GCGTTGCCAATGATGTTACAGATGAGATGGTCAGACTAAACTGGCTGACGGAATTTATGCCTCTTCCGAC
CATCAAGCATTTTATCCGTACTCCTGATGATGCATGGTTACTCACCACTGCGATCCCCGGGAAAACAGCA
TTCCAGGTATTAGAAGAATATCCTGATTCAGGTGAAAATATTGTTGATGCGCTGGCAGTGTTCCTGCGCC
GGTTGCATTCGATTCCTGTTTGTAATTGTCCTTTTAACAGCGATCGCGTATTTCGTCTCGCTCAGGCGCA
ATCACGAATGAATAACGGTTTGGTTGATGCGAGTGATTTTGATGACGAGCGTAATGGCTGGCCTGTTGAA
CAAGTCTGGAAAGAAATGCATAATCTTTTGCCATTCTCACCGGATTCAGTCGTCACTCATGGTGATTTCT
CACTTGATAACCTTATTTTTGACGAGGGGAAATTAATAGGTTGTATTGATGTTGGACGAGTCGGAATCGC
AGACCGATACCAGGATCTTGCCATCCTATGGAACTGCCTCGGTGAGTTTTCTCCTTCATTACAGAAACGG
CTTTTTCAAAAATATGGTATTGATAATCCTGATATGAATAAATTGCAGTTTCATTTGATGCTCGATGAGT
TTTTCTAATCAGAATTGGTTAATTGGTTGTAACACTGGCAGAGCATTACGCTGACTTGACGGGACGGCGG
CTTTGTTGAATAAATCGAACTTTTGCTGAGTTGAAGGATCAGATCACGCATCTTCCCGACAACGCAGACC
GTTCCGTGGCAAAGCAAAAGTTCAAAATCACCAACTGGTCCACCTACAACAAAGCTCTCACCAACCGTGG
CTCCCTCACTTTCTGGCTGGATGATGGGGCGATTCAGGCCTGGTATGAGTCAGCAACACCTTCTTCACGA
GGCAGACCTCACCATCACATATACCTGCCGTTCACTATTATTTAGTGAAATGAGATATTATGATATTTTC
TGAATTGTGATTAAAAAGGCAACTTTATGCCCATGCAACAGAAACTATAAAAAATACAGAGAATGAAAAG
AAACAGATAGATTTTTTAGTTCTTTAGGCCCGTAGTCTGCAAATCCTTTTATGATTTTCTATCAAACAAA
AGAGGAAAATAGACCAGTTGCAATCCAAACGAGAGTCTAATAGAATGAGGTCGAAAAGTAAATCGCGCGG
GTTTGTTACTGATAAAGCAGGCAAGACCTAAAATGTGTAAAGGGCAAAGTGTATACTTTGGCGTCACCCC
TTACATATTTTAGGTCTTTTTTTATTGTGCGTAACTAACTTGCCATCTTCAAACAGGAGGGCTGGAAGAA
GCAGACCGCTAACACAGTACATAAAAAAGGAGACATGAACGATGAACATCAAAAAGTTTGTAAAACAAGC
AACAGTATTAACCTTTACTACCGCACTGCTGGCAGGAGGCGCAACTCAAGCGTTTGCGAAAGAAACGAAC
CAAAAGCCATATAAGGAAACATACGGCATTTCCCATATTACACGCCATGATATGCTGCAAATCCCTGAAC
AGCAAAAAAATGAAAAATATCAAGTTCCTGAGTTCGATTCGTCCACAATTAAAAATATCTCTTCTGCAAA
AGGCCTGGACGTTTGGGACAGCTGGCCATTACAAAACGCTGACGGCACTGTCGCAAACTATCACGGCTAC
CACATCGTCTTTGCATTAGCCGGAGATCCTAAAAATGCGGATGACACATCGATTTACATGTTCTATCAAA
AAGTCGGCGAAACTTCTATTGACAGCTGGAAAAACGCTGGCCGCGTCTTTAAAGACAGCGACAAATTCGA
TGCAAATGATTCTATCCTAAAAGACCAAACACAAGAATGGTCAGGTTCAGCCACATTTACATCTGACGGA
AAAATCCGTTTATTCTACACTGATTTCTCCGGTAAACATTACGGCAAACAAACACTGACAACTGCACAAG
TTAACGTATCAGCATCAGACAGCTCTTTGAACATCAACGGTGTAGAGGATTATAAATCAATCTTTGACGG
TGACGGAAAAACGTATCAAAATGTACAGCAGTTCATCGATGAAGGCAACTACAGCTCAGGCGACAACCAT
ACGCTGAGAGATCCTCACTACGTAGAAGATAAAGGCCACAAATACTTAGTATTTGAAGCAAACACTGGAA
CTGAAGATGGCTACCAAGGCGAAGAATCTTTATTTAACAAAGCATACTATGGCAAAAGCACATCATTCTT
CCGTCAAGAAAGTCAAAAACTTCTGCAAAGCGATAAAAAACGCACGGCTGAGTTAGCAAACGGCGCTCTC
GGTATGATTGAGCTAAACGATGATTACACACTGAAAAAAGTGATGAAACCGCTGATTGCATCTAACACAG
TAACAGATGAAATTGAACGCGCGAACGTCTTTAAAATGAACGGCAAATGGTACCTGTTCACTGACTCCCG
CGGATCAAAAATGACGATTGACGGCATTACGTCTAACGATATTTACATGCTTGGTTATGTTTCTAATTCT
TTAACTGGCCCATACAAGCCGCTGAACAAAACTGGCCTTGTGTTAAAAATGGATCTTGATCCTAACGATG
TAACCTTTACTTACTCACACTTCGCTGTACCTCAAGCGAAAGGAAACAATGTCGTGATTACAAGCTATAT
GACAAACAGAGGATTCTACGCAGACAAACAATCAACGTTTGCGCCAAGCTTCCTGCTGAACATCAAAGGC
AAGAAAACATCTGTTGTCAAAGACAGCATCCTTGAACAAGGACAATTAACAGTTAACAAATAAAAACGCA
AAAGAAAATGCCGATATTGACTACCGGAAGCAGTGTGTTCCATGAGCGTCAGACCCCGTAGAAAAGATCA
AAGGATCTTCTTGAGATCCTTTTTTTCTGCGCGTAATCTGCTGCTTGCAAACAAAAAAACCACCGCTACC
AGCGGTGGTTTGTTTGCCGGATCAAGAGCTACCAACTCTTTTTCCGAAGGTAACTGGCTTCAGCAGAGCG
CAGATACCAAATACTGTCCTTCTAGTGTAGCCGTAGTTAGGCCACCACTTCAAGAACTCTGTAGCACCGC
CTACATACCTCGCTCTGCTAATCCTGTTACCAGTGGCTGCTGCCAGTGGCGATAAGTCGTGTCTTACCGG
GTTGGACTCAAGACGATAGTTACCGGATAAGGCGCAGCGGTCGGGCTGAACGGGGGGTTCGTGCACACAG
CCCAGCTTGGAGCGAACGACCTACACCGAACTGAGATACCTACAGCGTGAGCTATGAGAAAGCGCCACGC
TTCCCGAGGGGAGAAAGGCGGACAGGTATCCGGTAAGCGGCAGGGTCGGAACAGGAGAGCGCACGAGGGA
GCTTCCAGGGGGAAACGCCTGGTATCTTTATAGTCCTGTCGGGTTTCGCCACCTCTGACTTGAGCGTCGA
TTTTTGTGATGCTCGTCAGGGGGGCGGAGCCTATGGAAAAACGCCAGCAACGCGGCCTTTTTACGGTTCC
TGGCCTTTTGCTGGCCTTTTGCTCACATGTTCTTTCCTGCGTTATCCCCTGATTCTGTGGATAACCGTAT
TACCGCCTTTGAGTGAGCTGATACCGCTCGCCGCAGCCGAACGACCGAGCGCAACGCGTGAGCCCACCAG
CTCCGTAAGTTCGGGCGCTGTGTGGCTCGTACCCGCGCATTCAGGCGGCAGGGGGTCTAACGGGTCTAAG
GCGGCGTGTACGGCCGCCACAGCGGCTCTCAGCGGCCCGGAAACGTCCTCGAAACGACGCATGTGTTCCT
CCTGGTTGGTACAGGTGGTTGGGGGTGCTCGGCTGTCGCTGGTGTTCCACCACCAGGGCTCGACGGGAGA
GCGGGGGAGTGTGCAGTTGTGGGGTGGCCCCTCAGCGAAATATCTGACTTGGAGCTCGTGTCGGACCATA
CACCGGTGATTAATCGTGGTCTACTACCAAGCGTGAGCCACGTCGCCGACGAATTTGAGCAGCTCTGGCT
GCCGTACTGGCCGCTGGCAAGCGACGATCTGCTCGAGGGGATCTACCGCCAAAGCCGCGCGTCGGCCCTA
GGCCGCCGGTACATCGAGGCGAACCCAACAGCGCTGGCAAACCTGCTGGTCGTGGACGTAGACCATCCAG
ACGCAGCGCTCCGAGCGCTCAGCGCCCGGGGGTCCCATCCGCTGCCCAACGCGATCGTGGGCAATCGCGC
CAACGGCCACGCACACGCAGTGTGGGCACTCAACGCCCCTGTTCCACGCACCGAATACGCGCGGCGTAAG
CCGCTCGCATACATGGCGGCGTGCGCCGAAGGCCTTCGGCGCGCCGTCGATGGCGACCGCAGTTACTCAG
GCCTCATGACCAAAAACCCCGGCCACATCGCCTGGGAAACGGAATGGCTCCACTCAGATCTCTACACACT
CAGCCACATCGAGGCCGAGCTCGGCGCGAACATGCCACCGCCGCGCTGGCGTCAGCAGACCACGTACAAA
GCGGCTCCGACGCCGCTAGGGCGGAATTGCGCACTGTTCGATTCCGTCAGGTTGTGGGCCTATCGTCCCG
CCCTCATGCGGATCTACCTGCCGACCCGGAACGTGGACGGACTCGGCCGCGCGATCTATGCCGAGTGCCA
CGCGCGAAACGCCGAATTTCCGTGCAACGACGTGTGTCCCGGACCGCTACCGGACAGCGAGGTCCGCGCC
ATCGCCAACAGCATTTGGCGTTGGATCACAACCAAGTCGCGCATTTGGGCGGACGGGATCGTGGTCTACG
AGGCCACACTCAGTGCGCGCCAGTCGGCCATCTCGCGGAAGGGCGCAGCAGCGCGCACGGCGGCGAGCAC
AGTTGCGCGGCGCGCAAAGTCCGCGTCAGCCATGGAGGCATTGCTATGAGCGACGGCTACAGCGACGGCT
ACAACCGGCAGCCGACTGTCCGCAAAAAGCGGCGCGTGACCGCCGCCGAAGGCGCTCGAATCACCGGACT
ATCCGAACGCCACGTCGTCCGGCTCGTGGCGCAGGAACGCAGCGAGTGGCTCGCCGAGCAGGCTGCACGC
CGCGAACGCATCCGCGCCTATCACGACGACGAGGGCCACTCTTGGCCGCAAACGGCCAAACATTTCGGGC
TGCATCTGGACACCGTTAAGCGACTCGGCTATCGGGCGAGGAAAGAGCGTGCGGCAGAACAGGAAGCGGC
TCAAAAGGCCCACAACGAAGCCGACAATCCACCGCTGTTCTAACGCAATTGGGGAGCGGGTGTCGCGGGG
GTTCCGTGGGGGGTTCCGTTGCAACGGGTCGGACAGGTAAAAGTCCTGGTAGACGCTAGTTTTCTGGTTT
GGGCCATGCCTGTCTCGTTGCGTGTTTCGTTGCGCCCGTTTTGAATACCAGCCAGACGAGACGGGGTTCT
ACGAATCTTGGTCGATACCAAGCCATTTCCGCTGAATATCGGGGAGCTCACCGCCAGAATCGGTGGTTGT
GGTGATGTACGTGGCGAACTCCGTTGTAGTGCCTGTGGTGGCATCCGTGGCGCGGCCGCCAGGCTAGCGG
TGTTGAGCAGATCGTCGGTGATCCGGACCAGCCGCGCACGCAAGTCGGGCCGCACCGCCGCCAGGGCGTT
CGACGCGCCGACGAGCGCGGACGCGATGTTGCCACACGCGGCGTGTCACACTTGAATCGAACAGGTGTTC
GGCTACTGTGGTGATCATTCGGAGCAGCCGACTTGTCAGTGGCTGTCTCTAGTGTCACGGCCAACCGACC
GATACCGGTCAATCGAACACCGACCACAGGAGAGGCACCATGACGCAGACCCCCGATCGGGAAAAGGCGC
TCGAGCTGGCAGTGGCCCAGATCGAGAAGAGTTACGGCAAAGGTTCGGTGATGCGCCTCGGCGACGAGGC
GCGTCAGCCGATTTCGGTCATTCCGACCGGATCCATCGCACTAGACGTGGCCCTGGGCATTGGCGGCCTG
CCGCGTGGCTGCGTGATAGAGATATACGGCCCGGAGTCGTCGGGTAAGACCACCGTGGCGCTGCACGCGG
TGGCCAACGCTCAGGCCGCCGGTGGTGTTGCGGCGTTCATCGACGCCGAGCACGCGCTGGATCCGGACTA
TGCCAAGAAGCTCGGTGTCGACACCGATTCGCTGCTGGTCAGCCAGCCGGACACCGGGGAACAGGCACTC
GAGATCGCCGACATGCTGATCCGCTCGGGTGCGCTTGACATCGTGGTGATCGACTCGGTGGCGGCGCTGG
TGCCGCGCGCGGAGCTCGAAGGCGAGATGGGCGACAGCCACGTCGGGCTGCAGGCCCGGCTGATGAGCCA
GGCGCTGCGGAAAATGACCGGCGCGCTGAATAATTCGGGCACCACGGCGATCTTCATCAACCAGCTCCGC
GACAAGATCGGAGTGATGTTCGGGTCGCCCGAGACGACAACGGGCGGAAAGGCGTTGAAGTTCTACGCGT
CGGTGCGCATGGACGTGCGGCGAGTCGAGACGCTCAAGGACGGTACCAACGCGGTCGGCAACCGCACCCG
GGTCAAGGTCGTCAAGAACAAGTGCCTCGCAGAGGGCACTCGGATCTTCGATCCGGTCACCGGTACAACG
CATCGCATCGAGGATGTTGTCGATGGGCGCAAGCCTATTCATGTCGTGGCTGCTGCCAAGGACGGAACGC
TGCATGCGCGGCCCGTGGTGTCCTGGTTCGACCAGGGAACGCGGGATGTGATCGGGTTGCGGATCGCCGG
TGGCGCCATCGTGTGGGCGACACCCGATCACAAGGTGCTGACAGAGTACGGCTGGCGTGCCGCCGGGGAA
CTCCGCAAGGGAGACAGGGTGGCGCAACCGCGACGCTTCGATGGATTCGGTGACAGTGCGCCGATTCCGG
CGGATCATGCCCGGCTGCTTGGCTACCTGATCGGAGATGGCAGGGATGGTTGGGTGGGGGGCAAGACTCC
GATCAACTTCATCAATGTTCAGCGGGCGCTCATTGACGACGTGACGCGAATCGCTGCGACGCTCGGTTGC
GCGGCCCATCCGCAGGGGCGTATCTCACTCGCGATCGCTCATCGACCCGGTGAGCGCAACGGTGTGGCAG
ACCTTTGTCAGCAGGCCGGTATCTACGGCAAGCTCGCGTGGGAGAAGACGATTCCGAATTGGTTCTTCGA
GCCGGACATCGCGGCCGACATTGTCGGCAATCTGCTCTTCGGCCTGTTCGAAAGCGACGGGTGGGTGAGC
CGGGAACAGACCGGGGCACTTCGGGTCGGTTACACGACGACCTCTGAACAACTCGCGCATCAGATTCATT
GGCTGCTGCTGCGGTTCGGTGTCGGGAGCACCGTTCGAGATTACGATCCGACCCAGAAGCGGCCGAGCAT
CGTCAACGGTCGACGGATCCAGAGCAAACGTCAAGTGTTCGAGGTCCGGATCTCGGGTATGGATAACGTC
ACGGCATTCGCGGAGTCAGTTCCCATGTGGGGGCCGCGCGGTGCCGCGCTTATCCAGGCGATTCCAGAAG
CCACGCAGGGGCGGCGTCGTGGATCGCAAGCGACATATCTGGCTGCAGAGATGACCGATGCCGTGCTGAA
TTATCTGGACGAGCGCGGCGTGACCGCGCAGGAGGCCGCGGCCATGATCGGTGTAGCTTCCGGGGACCCC
CGCGGTGGAATGAAGCAGGTCTTAGGTGCCAGCCGCCTTCGTCGGGATCGCGTGCAGGCGCTCGCGGATG
CCCTGGATGACAAATTCCTGCACGACATGCTGGCGGAAGAACTCCGCTATTCCGTGATCCGAGAAGTGCT
GCCAACGCGGCGGGCACGAACGTTCGACCTCGAGGTCGAGGAACTGCACACCCTCGTCGCCGAAGGGGTT
GTCGTGCACAACTGTTCGCCCCCCTTCAAGCAGGCCGAGTTCGACATCCTCTACGGCAAGGGAATCAGCA
GGGAGGGCTCGCTGATCGACATGGGTGTGGATCAGGGCCTCATCCGCAAGTCGGGTGCCTGGTTCACCTA
CGAGGGCGAGCAGCTCGGCCAGGGCAAGGAGAATGCCCGCAACTTCTTGGTGGAGAACGCCGACGTGGCT
GACGAGATCGAGAAGAAGATCAAGGAAAAGCTTGGCATTGGTGCCGTGGTGACCGATGATCCCTCAAATG
ACGGTGTCCTGCCCGCCCCCGTCGACTTCTGAGCGCGAAGAGCAGGCGCGGGCACTGGCGGCCGCGGTAC
CCAAGAAGCACAGTGAGTCGCGGATCGATGGCGGGCGCGGTATCGGCGCCGCCAACGTCACCTCGTCGAG
AGCCACCACCTCACTCGGTGAGCGCAAGACGTTTTCACCGGCTTCGCGTAATCCGTCGGCGCCGCGCTTG
ATCAAATCGAGCAGGGCGACTCCCGGCGCCATGGCGTAGATCGAACCGTCGGACAACACCCCGACACGCT
CACCGTCCGCACTTCGATACGTCACCCATTTCATTCGCGCACCACCTCACTCGGGTTTTTGTCCGGGCGC
AACCCACGCCAGCTGGATTGCCGCAATCGGTCATCGGGGGTCCACTCGCTATAGCGCACCTCCCCGACCA
GCGTCGGCGCGACGAACGTAACACCCTTGGCCTCGCGCGCCGGAAGCGCAGCGTCGAATGGGGATTCGTC
GGTATGCAGCGGCGCCAGCGTCTTCTTGAGGTTGGCCAGGTCACGTTCGGTGAAGCCGGTTCCAACACGG
CCGGCGAAGTGCAAACCGCTCGGGCCGGGAATGCCCATGAGCAACGATCCAATCCCGCTGCTGCGCCCAC
CCTCCCCAACTCGCCAACCGCCGATGACGACTTCCTGGGTGTTCCAGTGTTTGTCCTTGATCCACGCCGA
CGAGCGCCGCCCGGGTTGATAGCCGGAGTCGCGGCGCTTGGCAATGACTCCCTCCCAACCGCGCTTGTGC
GAGTAGGCCAGCGCCTCGGCGCCGTCACCGGGCAACAACTCCGGAACGATCAGATTGCCCGCACTGCCCA
GGGTTTCCAGTAGCTTGCGCCGGTCGCGGTATCTGGCCCGCAGTAGCGAGCGACCGTCCAGAAAGAGCAA
GTCGAACGCCCAGAACTCGATGCGGGTGGCGCGCACCCGGTTCTGCATCTCGTTGAAGCTGGGCACTCCG
GAGGAGTCGAGGGCCACCAATTCCCCGTCGAGCACCACGTGGTGATCAGCGAGATCGGCGGCCAATGAAC
GTAATTGGGGGTATTCCGCGGTGACGTCACGTCCGCTGCGGGAGCGCAGTCGCAGCGCGCCATGGTCGGC
TTCGACCAGCAGCCGGTAGCCGTCCCACTTGCCTTCGAACGCCCACTGACCCGACTCGAGACCTGCCACC
GAACCGTGGGAGGTGAGCATGGGCGCGAGGGTGTCGAAATCGAAGGCCGTCTGGTCCTTCATGCGATGCG
CCAGCCATTGGTCCCCGTTGGTCTGAATCAGCGCGTACCGCCCCGAGATTCGACTGCCGTGCAGGTTGAC
AATCACCTCCCCCTTTTCCGAACCGTTTCTCGAGTCGTCGCGGAACTTCTCGGTGTCATAGGTGCCGGAA
TCCCAGATGATCACCTTGCCGGCGCCGTACTCCCCTTTCGGGATGTTGCCCTCGAACGTCGCGTATTCCA
GCGGATGATCTTCGGTGTGCACGGCCAGGTGGTTCACCGACGTGGTTTCCGGCAGGTTTTTCGGCACCGC
CCATGACACCAGTACCCCATCACGCTCCAGCCTGAAGTCGTAATGCAGACGGCGCGCGTGATGCTCTTGG
ATCACGAAGGTATTACCCTGCCCGACAACGGGTCTGGCTCGGGGCACCGGCTCCGGCGTTTTCGACGCGT
TGCGCATGCTGCGATATTTGAGCAGCCGGTCGTCGCCGGGGAGGTCCGCGTCCAGCGCCGCAATCAGATC
GCCATCGCGGGTGAGGCGGGCAAGCACCTCGTCGTAGGTCAGCTGGCGCAGCCCCGGGTCGTCGAGCTCC
TCCCAGCTGCGTGGTGCGGCGACGGTCGGTTGTTCGCGCCCACGCAGCGAATACGGCGCGATGGTGGTCT
TCGAACCGCTGTTTTGGCTCCAGTCCAGGAACACTTTCCCGGCCCGCAGACTCTTGGTCATGGTCGCGGT
GACCAACGCCGGCATCACCGTTTCCAGTTGCTGCGCGACCCGTTTGGCCAACACCGTGGCGCCCTTGCTG
CTCACCGGCTCGTCGAGCGGGGTGTAGAGGTGCAGGCCCTTGCTACCGCTGGTGAGCGGGAGGGTACTCA
GGCCGATGTCGGCGAGCAGATCGCGCACCGCCCGCGCCACCTGCGCGAGTTGGGCCATCGTCACGCCCTC
GCCCGGGTCCAGGTCGAACACCAATCGGGTGGCCGGCCCGGGCGTGAGGATTTCGCCTTTCGACGTCCAC
TCGGCAACGAACCGCCACTGCGGGACGTGCACCTCGAGGGCGGCCTGTTGCGCGATCCAGGCCAGCCCGG
TGGCGCTGTCGATGATCGGATAGGTCGTCGTTCCCGACCGGTGCACCACGCTGGCACGCGGCAGCCAGTC
CGGCGCCGACGACGCCAGCTGCTTTTCGAAAAAGGACGCCTGATCGACGCCGTTGGGCCAGCGTTTGCGA
GTCGCCGGGCGCCCGGCGATATGCGGGATCATCACCTCGGCGATGCCGGTGTAGTAACCGAAGACGTCAG
ACTTGGTGGTTCCGGTAGCCGGGTACAGCACCTTGTCCGCGTTGGTCAGTGTCACCTGCGGACCATTCGC
CTGTCCAGGAGGCCAGGCCTGCGCCGAACCCATATGGCCAACGTAACCTGTCGCCATGGCACGTGGGCTG
GTGATCGGTGAAGCCCTGATCGACATCGTCGATGGGCCGGACCCGGCCGAGTATGTCGGGGGCAGCCCCC
TCAACGTCGCGGTCGGACTGGCCAGATTGGGCCGCGACGTCGATCTGCTGACCCACATCGGCCGCGACGC
CCGCGGACGACGGATCGCCGAGTACATTGAATCCTCAGGTGTACAACTTGTTTCGGGAAGCCAGACGGCT
GATCGGACGCCCACCGCGACGGCCAGGATCGGCCCCGACGGCTCGGCCACCTACGCGTTCGACCTGGAAT
GGCAGATACCCGACACACCCCCCGTGGCGCCGCCGCTTCTCGTGCACACCGGTTCCATCGCCGCCGCGCG
GGAACCAGGATGCTTGGCGGTCGCGGCGCTGCTCGACGCCTATCGGGCCGCGGCCACGGTGAGCTTCGAT
CCCAATGTGCGTCCGTCGCTGAGCGCCGACCCGGACCTGACTCGGGAACGCATCCAACGCCTCGTCGAGC
GCAGCGACATCATCAAGGCCAGTGCCGAAGACTTGCACTGGATCGACCCCACCCAGCCTCCGGAGCAGAC
CGCGCGGGCCTGGCTGGCCTGCGGCCCGGCGATTGTCGCGCTGACGTTGGGCGATCAGGGCGCAGTGGCG
TTCTGCGCGGCCGGCCCGGCAAGTGTGCCCGCCCAGCCGGTTCGCGTGGTCGATACCGTCGGCGCCGGAG
ACGCGTTCATGGCCGGTCTGCTCGACACGCTGTGGGAGCAGGGATTGTTAGGTGCCGACCGGCGCACCGA
GTTGCGCAAGATCGGCGTGTCGGCGCTGACCTCTGCACTCGAAGTCGCGGCCCTGACCTCGGCGTTGACC
GTTGCCCGTGCCGGCGCCGATCTGCCCTATCGGGCCGACCTGCGGCAGTCGCGATGACCACCGCACGCCC
GCAATCGGGCCCGGCGAGGGTGCACGAAATGCCGCGTGATGCGGCGTGTCGCCGTGCCGACACGCACGCT
CGCGAGCTGACCGGGGCTGGGGCAGGCAGCAGGACTCCGGTGCCGCGGCGCACTGTTAACCGACCCGGGT
TCTGGGCATACTGACTCCATGCGCTCCATCTGGAAGGGTTCAATCGCTTTCGGGCTGGTGAATGTGCCGG
TCAAGGTGTACAGCGCCACTCAGGACCACGACATCAAGTTCCATCAGGTGCACGCCAAGGACAACGGACG
CATCCGGTACAAGCGGGTATGCGAGGTCTGTGGCGAGGTGGTCGAATACTCCGACCTGGCCCGCGCCTTC
GAATCCGACGATGGCCAGATGGTGATCATCAACGACGACGACCTCGCCACGTTGCCCGAAGATCGCAGCC
GCGAAATCGAGGTGCTGGAATTCGTCCCAGCCGAAGAAGTCGATCCGATGATGATTGACCGCAGCTACTT
CCTGGAGCCCGACTCGAAGTCCTCTAAATCGTATGTGCTGCTGGCCAAGACGCTCGCCGAGACGGAGCGG
ATGGCGATCGTGCATTTCACGCTGCGCAGCAAGACGCGGCTGGCGGCGTTGCGGGTCAAGGACTTCGGCA
AGCGCGAGGTCATGGTGGTGCATACCCTGTTGTGGCCAGACGAGATCCGCGACCCGGATTTCCCGGTGCT
GGACAAGGAGGTGGAGATCAAACCCGCGGAGCTCAAGATGGCCGGCCAAGTGGTGGAGTCGATGGCAGAC
GACTTCAACCCGGACCGCTACCGCGACACCTATCAGGAGCAACTGCAGGAGCTGATCGACGCCAAACTCG
AAGGCGGGGAAGCATTTACCGCCGAAGAACAACCCGCAGAGCTGGACGAGACCGAAGATGTCTCCGACCT
GCTGGCCAAGCTGGAGGCGAGCGTGAAAGCGCGTTCGGGCGACGGGAAGTCAGCGGCGAAGAAGAGCACC
GCCGAAAAGGCGCCGGCCAAGAAGGCCCGGGCCAAACAAGCTGCCAAGTCCTGACCAGCGCCCGACTTGT
TCACATATGCTCGTCGTGCCGCCGAGAGGAGTTTTTGCGTGAAGTCCAACCGATCTGGCGTCGTGCTCAG
CCTGCTGCTCGCCAGCACATTGGCGTTGTCGGCATGCGGAGGCCATTCCAGCAATACCTCGTCCACCTGA
CGTCGGGGGGGGGGGAAAGCCAC
Features (pLannotate 1.2.2; 8 found; start..end, strand, type, name):
    103..918     +  CDS            KanR: aminoglycoside phosphotransferase; aph(3')-Ia; confers resistance to kanamycin in bacteria or G418 (Geneticin®) in eukaryotes
   1059..1232    +  CDS            TRA2_ECOLX (fragment): Protein predicted: Swiss-Prot protein existence level 4. Required for transposition of transposon Tn903. From Escherichia coli.
   1206..1651    +  promoter       sacB promoter: sacR; sacB promoter and control region
   1652..3073    +  CDS            SacB: secreted levansucrase that renders bacterial growth sensitive to sucrose; Bacillus subtilis sacB; negative selection marker
   3161..3749    +  rep_origin     ori: high-copy-number ColE1/pMB1/pBR322/pUC origin of replication
   6060..8429    +  CDS            recA: RECA_MYCTU - Experimental evidence at protein level: Swiss-Prot protein existence level 1. PI-MtuI is an endonuclease. From Mycobacterium tuberculosis (strain ATCC 25618 / H37Rv).
   8714..10996   -  CDS            ligD: LIGD_MYCTU - Experimental evidence at protein level: Swiss-Prot protein existence level 1. In conjunction with endogenous or Mycobacterium phage Omega Ku (AC Q853W0) can reconstitute NHEJ in Saccharomyces cerevisiae. From Mycobacterium tuberculosis (strain ATCC 25618 / H37Rv).
  12129..12917   +  CDS            mku: KU_MYCTU - Experimental evidence at protein level: Swiss-Prot protein existence level 1. With LigD forms a non-homologous end joining (NHEJ) repair enzyme. Binds linear dsDNA with 5'- and 3'-overhangs but not closed circular dsDNA nor ssDNA. One dimer binds for every 30 bp. Recruits and stimulates the ligase activity of LigD but not of T4 ligase or a human ligase complex (LIG4/XRCC4). Attenuates the 3'- to 5'-exonuclease activity of LigD. Stimulates the template-directed addition of dNTPs by LigD on 5'-overhangs and nuclease activity on 3'-overhangs. From Mycobacterium tuberculosis (strain ATC
