[The description below was written by a language model from this plasmid's Addgene catalogue record and pLannotate feature annotations shown in this document.]
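Description:
pNHEJ-recAmu-sacB is a 13.2 kb custom-built bacterial expression plasmid that serves as the helper component of a CRISPR-assisted nonhomologous end-joining (NHEJ) system for genome editing in Mycobacterium tuberculosis. It is propagated in E. coli from a high-copy ColE1/pUC-type origin and selected with kanamycin through an aph(3')-Ia aminoglycoside phosphotransferase gene, next to which a short Tn903 transposase remnant is annotated. No mycobacterial replicon or integration element appears in the feature table. Several kilobases of the sequence are unannotated, so the record does not show how the plasmid is maintained in mycobacteria.

The payload consists of three DNA-repair genes. The ligD and mku (Ku) coding sequences together form the bacterial two-component NHEJ machinery: Ku binds the ends of linear double-stranded DNA, then recruits and stimulates the LigD ligase to reseal them. The catalogue entry states that these genes come from M. marinum, whereas the automated annotation matched them to their M. tuberculosis homologues by similarity. The third gene is a recA allele carrying the R61C substitution, listed as the insert and introduced by Gibson assembly at a KpnI site that was destroyed. The record does not explain the mutant's role, though pairing a mutant recombinase with NHEJ factors suggests it is meant to favour end joining over homologous recombination at Cas-induced breaks. The promoters driving these genes are not annotated.

The plasmid also carries Bacillus subtilis sacB with its native promoter and control region. It encodes levansucrase, which makes cells sucrose-sensitive and so provides counterselection, typically used to cure a helper plasmid once editing is complete.
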