Addgene plasmid #158717: pNHEJ-recAmu-sacB
Purpose: CRISPR-assisted-NHEJ system used for genome editing in Mycobacterium tuberculosis. Helper plasmid expresses NHEJ machinery of M. marinum and recAR61C allele.
Depositing lab: Yi-Cheng Sun. Depositing organization: Peking Union Medical College, Chinese Academy of Medical Sciences. Publication: A CRISPR-Assisted Nonhomologous End-Joining Strategy for Efficient Genome Editing in Mycobacterium tuberculosis. Yan MY, Li SS, Ding XY, Guo XP, Jin Q, Sun YC. mBio. 2020 Jan 28;11(1). pii: mBio.02364-19. doi: 10.1128/mBio.02364-19. PubMed 31992616.
Backbone
  Vector backbone: custom design
  Vector type: Bacterial Expression
Growth in bacteria
  Bacterial resistance: Kanamycin, 50 μg/mL
  Growth temperature: 37°C
  Growth strain: DH5alpha
  Copy number: High Copy
Gene/Insert
  Gene/Insert name: recA (alt name: sacB)
  Species: M. marinum
  Mutation: R61C
  Cloning method: Gibson Cloning
  Sequencing primers: 5′ -
Terms and licenses: Academic/Nonprofit Terms; Industry Terms: Not Available to Industry
Depositor comments: 5' Cloning Site: KpnI (destroyed), 3' Cloning Site: KpnI (destroyed)
How to cite: pNHEJ-recAmu-sacB was a gift from Yi-Cheng Sun (Addgene plasmid # 158717 ; http://n2t.net/addgene:158717 ; RRID:Addgene_158717)
